Addgene plasmid #242624: M101
Purpose: Strep-MYC-MutBoxIIIb-His protein expression in bacteria
Depositing lab: Alain Nepveu. Depositing organization: McGill University. Publication: The function of MYC in base excision repair protects against RAS-induced senescence. Faraco CCF, Zhu W, Fortier AM, Ramdzan ZM, Vickridge E, Ong V, Goudreau F, Djerir B, Bellemare J, Gu S, Zhang H, Carroll BL, Krishnan SS, Leduy L, Guarne A, Park M, Marechal A, Nepveu A. Nucleic Acids Res. 2025 Jul 19;53(14):gkaf706. doi: 10.1093/nar/gkaf706. PubMed 40737085.
Backbone
  Vector backbone: pET29B
  Vector type: Bacterial Expression
Growth in bacteria
  Bacterial resistance: Kanamycin, 50 μg/mL
  Growth temperature: 30°C
  Growth strain: DH5alpha
  Growth instructions: growth 30°C, protein expression 12°C
  Copy number: High Copy
Gene/Insert
  Gene/Insert name: Strep-MYC-MutBoxIIIb-His
  Species: H. sapiens (human)
  Mutation: E259A,E260K,E261S,D263S,E268A
  Entrez Gene: MYC (a.k.a. MRTL, MYCC, bHLHe39, c-Myc)
  Tag / fusion protein: Strep (N terminal on insert); His (C terminal on insert)
  Cloning method: Gene Synthesis
Terms and licenses: Academic/Nonprofit Terms; Industry Terms: Not Available to Industry
Depositor comments: 5' Cloning Site: NdeI, 3' Cloning Site: XhoI
How to cite: M101 was a gift from Alain Nepveu (Addgene plasmid # 242624 ; http://n2t.net/addgene:242624 ; RRID:Addgene_242624)
