[The description below was written by a language model from this plasmid's Addgene catalogue record and pLannotate feature annotations shown in this document.]
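Description:
M101 is a bacterial expression plasmid built on the pET29b backbone for producing a mutant form of human MYC in E. coli. The synthesized insert, placed between the NdeI and XhoI sites, encodes MYC with an N-terminal Strep tag and a C-terminal His tag. It carries five substitutions (E259A, E260K, E261S, D263S, E268A) that the insert name describes as a mutation of MYC Box IIIb. The feature table shows the MYC coding sequence followed shortly by a histidine tag annotated as a fragment of a longer His tag. The Strep tag is not annotated separately, though a short unannotated stretch lies between the ribosome binding site and the start of the MYC match, where it would be expected. A small annotation downstream of the His tag resembling a T7 gene 10-derived solubility tag is probably an incidental match to backbone sequence preceding the terminator.

Expression follows the standard pET arrangement. A T7 promoter with an adjacent lac operator and the T7 gene 10 ribosome binding site drives the open reading frame, which ends at a T7 terminator. The plasmid-borne lacI gene supplies repressor, so transcription stays off until IPTG induction in a host that provides T7 RNA polymerase. The plasmid is selected with kanamycin through the aph(3')-Ia gene and replicates from a ColE1/pBR322-type origin with the bom and rop elements. The catalogue lists it as high copy, although rop normally moderates copy number. An f1 origin is also present, and the short tetracycline-resistance fragments are non-functional remnants of pBR322. The dual tags allow sequential affinity purification of full-length recombinant protein. The associated publication concerns MYC's function in base excision repair, which suggests the purified mutant serves as a comparison to wild-type MYC in biochemical assays.
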