Features (pLannotate 1.2.2; 19 found; start..end, strand, type, name):
     37..1353    +  CDS            MYC: MYC_HUMAN - Also known as BHLHE39. Experimental evidence at protein level: Swiss-Prot protein existence level 1. Transcription factor that binds DNA in a non-specific manner, yet also specifically recognizes the core sequence 5'-CAC[GA]TG-3'. Activates the transcription of growth-related genes. Binds to the VEGFA promoter, promoting VEGFA production and subsequent sprouting angiogenesis (PubMed:24940000). Regulator of somatic reprogramming, controls self-renewal of embryonic stem cells. Functions with TAF6L to activate target gene expression through RNA polymerase II pause release (By similari
   1381..1398    +  CDS            9xHis (fragment): 9xHis affinity tag
   1408..1457    +  CDS            SET1 (fragment): solubility-enhancement tag derived from T7 phage gene 10B
   1465..1512    +  terminator     T7 terminator: transcription terminator for bacteriophage T7 RNA polymerase
   1549..1977    +  rep_origin     f1 ori (sequence partly withheld): f1 bacteriophage origin of replication; arrow indicates direction of (+) strand synthesis
   2030..2087    +  promoter       AmpR promoter (fragment): bla
   2096..2911    -  CDS            KanR: aminoglycoside phosphotransferase; aph(3')-Ia; confers resistance to kanamycin in bacteria or G418 (Geneticin®) in eukaryotes
   3033..3621    +  rep_origin     ori: high-copy-number ColE1/pMB1/pBR322/pUC origin of replication
   3807..3946    -  misc_feature   bom: basis of mobility region from pBR322
   4048..4239    -  CDS            rop: Rop protein, which maintains plasmids at low copy number; rop
   4256..4636    +  CDS            YPB1_ECOLX: Protein predicted: Swiss-Prot protein existence level 4. From Escherichia coli.
   4708..4999    -  CDS            TcR (fragment): tetracycline efflux protein; tet; confers resistance to tetracycline
   5014..5035    -  protein_bind   CAP binding site: CAP binding activates transcription in the presence of cAMP. E. coli catabolite activator protein
   5048..6130    -  CDS            lacI: lac repressor; lacI; The lac repressor binds to the lac operator to inhibit transcription in E. coli. This inhibition can be relieved by adding lactose or isopropyl-β-D-thiogalactopyranoside (IPTG).
   6131..6208    -  promoter       lacI promoter: lacI
   6216..6495    -  CDS            TcR (fragment): tetracycline efflux protein; tet; confers resistance to tetracycline
   6521..6539    +  promoter       T7 promoter: promoter for bacteriophage T7 RNA polymerase
   6540..6564    +  protein_bind   lac operator: The lac repressor binds to the lac operator to inhibit transcription in E. coli. This inhibition can be relieved by adding lactose or isopropyl-β-D-thiogalactopyranoside (IPTG). lac repressor encoded by lacI
   6579..6601    +  RBS            RBS: efficient ribosome binding site from bacteriophage T7 gene 10 (Olins and Rangwala, 1989)
>Addgene plasmid #242624 | M101 | addgene full sequence | sequence record 486053 | Addgene NGS Result
ATGAGCTGGAGCCACCCACAGTTTGAAAAAGGATCTATGCCACTGAATGTGTCATTTACCAACCGGAACT
ATGACCTGGATTACGATTCTGTGCAACCGTACTTTTACTGTGACGAGGAGGAGAACTTCTATCAACAGCA
GCAACAATCCGAACTGCAACCCCCTGCGCCTTCAGAGGATATTTGGAAAAAATTTGAGTTGCTGCCAACT
CCACCACTGTCACCTTCTCGTCGGTCCGGTTTATGCTCTCCTTCTTATGTTGCTGTAACTCCATTTAGTT
TACGCGGTGATAACGACGGCGGGGGCGGTAGTTTCTCCACGGCGGATCAATTAGAAATGGTTACCGAGCT
GCTTGGTGGTGATATGGTCAATCAGTCTTTTATCTGCGATCCCGACGATGAAACCTTTATCAAAAATATA
ATCATTCAGGATTGCATGTGGTCAGGATTTAGTGCCGCTGCTAAACTGGTTAGCGAAAAGTTAGCGTCGT
ACCAAGCTGCTCGGAAAGATAGTGGGAGTCCGAATCCAGCGCGGGGGCACTCAGTCTGCTCGACATCATC
ACTGTATCTGCAGGATCTGTCCGCTGCGGCTTCTGAGTGCATTGATCCATCCGTGGTGTTCCCGTACCCA
CTGAATGATAGTAGTAGTCCTAAATCATGTGCTTCTCAGGACTCATCTGCATTTTCCCCCTCTAGTGACA
GTCTGCTGAGTAGTACAGAATCCTCACCACAGGGTTCACCTGAACCGCTCGTACTGCACGAAGAAACTCC
ACCCACAACAAGTAGTGATTCAGAAGAAGAACAAGAAGACGCCAAATCTATTAGTGTTGTCAGTGTTGCT
AAACGGCAGGCTCCTGGCAAACGGAGTGAGTCAGGCTCACCGAGTGCGGGCGGGCACTCAAAACCCCCGC
ACTCACCACTGGTGTTGAAACGTTGCCACGTTAGTACGCATCAGCACAATTATGCTGCACCTCCTTCAAC
GCGCAAAGACTACCCGGCCGCAAAACGGGTTAAACTGGATTCAGTGAGAGTTCTGCGACAAATCTCGAAC
AACCGTAAATGCACTTCACCTCGTAGCTCAGATACGGAAGAAAATGTGAAACGACGCACGCACAACGTGC
TGGAACGACAGCGCCGTAATGAATTAAAACGCAGTTTTTTCGCGCTGCGGGATCAGATCCCAGAACTGGA
AAATAACGAGAAAGCACCGAAGGTCGTGATCTTAAAAAAGGCTACCGCGTATATACTCAGCGTGCAAGCC
GAAGAACAAAAACTGATTTCTGAAGAAGATTTGCTGCGTAAGCGCCGAGAGCAACTGAAGCACAAGTTGG
AGCAATTACGTAATAGCTGTGCACATCACCACCATCACCATTAACTCGAGCACCACCACCACCACCACTG
AGATCCGGCTGCTAACAAAGCCCGAAAGGAAGCTGAGTTGGCTGCTGCCACCGCTGAGCAATAACTAGCA
TAACCCCTTGGGGCCTCTAAACGGGTCTTGAGGGGTTTTTTGCTGAAAGGAGGAACTATATCCGGATTGG
CGAATGGG
[124 nt withheld, positions 1549-1672]
C
[91 nt withheld, positions 1674-1764]
A
[49 nt withheld, positions 1766-1814]
CCTTTGACGTTGGAGTCCACGTTCTTT
[37 nt withheld, positions 1842-1878]
ACCCTATCTCGGTCTATTCTTTTGATTTATAAGGGATTTTGCCGATTTCGGCCTATTGGTTAAAAAATGA
GCTGATTTAACAAAAATTTAACGCGAATTTTAACAAAATATTAACGCTTACAATTTAGGTGGCACTTTTC
GGGGAAATGTGCGCGGAACCCCTATTTGTTTATTTTTCTAAATACATTCAAATATGTATCCGCTCATGAA
TTAATTCTTAGAAAAACTCATCGAGCATCAAATGAAACTGCAATTTATTCATATCAGGATTATCAATACC
ATATTTTTGAAAAAGCCGTTTCTGTAATGAAGGAGAAAACTCACCGAGGCAGTTCCATAGGATGGCAAGA
TCCTGGTATCGGTCTGCGATTCCGACTCGTCCAACATCAATACAACCTATTAATTTCCCCTCGTCAAAAA
TAAGGTTATCAAGTGAGAAATCACCATGAGTGACGACTGAATCCGGTGAGAATGGCAAAAGTTTATGCAT
TTCTTTCCAGACTTGTTCAACAGGCCAGCCATTACGCTCGTCATCAAAATCACTCGCATCAACCAAACCG
TTATTCATTCGTGATTGCGCCTGAGCGAGACGAAATACGCGATCGCTGTTAAAAGGACAATTACAAACAG
GAATCGAATGCAACCGGCGCAGGAACACTGCCAGCGCATCAACAATATTTTCACCTGAATCAGGATATTC
TTCTAATACCTGGAATGCTGTTTTCCCGGGGATCGCAGTGGTGAGTAACCATGCATCATCAGGAGTACGG
ATAAAATGCTTGATGGTCGGAAGAGGCATAAATTCCGTCAGCCAGTTTAGTCTGACCATCTCATCTGTAA
CATCATTGGCAACGCTACCTTTGCCATGTTTCAGAAACAACTCTGGCGCATCGGGCTTCCCATACAATCG
ATAGATTGTCGCACCTGATTGCCCGACATTATCGCGAGCCCATTTATACCCATATAAATCAGCATCCATG
TTGGAATTTAATCGCGGCCTAGAGCAAGACGTTTCCCGTTGAATATGGCTCATAACACCCCTTGTATTAC
TGTTTATGTAAGCAGACAGTTTTATTGTTCATGACCAAAATCCCTTAACGTGAGTTTTCGTTCCACTGAG
CGTCAGACCCCGTAGAAAAGATCAAAGGATCTTCTTGAGATCCTTTTTTTCTGCGCGTAATCTGCTGCTT
GCAAACAAAAAAACCACCGCTACCAGCGGTGGTTTGTTTGCCGGATCAAGAGCTACCAACTCTTTTTCCG
AAGGTAACTGGCTTCAGCAGAGCGCAGATACCAAATACTGTCCTTCTAGTGTAGCCGTAGTTAGGCCACC
ACTTCAAGAACTCTGTAGCACCGCCTACATACCTCGCTCTGCTAATCCTGTTACCAGTGGCTGCTGCCAG
TGGCGATAAGTCGTGTCTTACCGGGTTGGACTCAAGACGATAGTTACCGGATAAGGCGCAGCGGTCGGGC
TGAACGGGGGGTTCGTGCACACAGCCCAGCTTGGAGCGAACGACCTACACCGAACTGAGATACCTACAGC
GTGAGCTATGAGAAAGCGCCACGCTTCCCGAAGGGAGAAAGGCGGACAGGTATCCGGTAAGCGGCAGGGT
CGGAACAGGAGAGCGCACGAGGGAGCTTCCAGGGGGAAACGCCTGGTATCTTTATAGTCCTGTCGGGTTT
CGCCACCTCTGACTTGAGCGTCGATTTTTGTGATGCTCGTCAGGGGGGCGGAGCCTATGGAAAAACGCCA
GCAACGCGGCCTTTTTACGGTTCCTGGCCTTTTGCTGGCCTTTTGCTCACATGTTCTTTCCTGCGTTATC
CCCTGATTCTGTGGATAACCGTATTACCGCCTTTGAGTGAGCTGATACCGCTCGCCGCAGCCGAACGACC
GAGCGCAGCGAGTCAGTGAGCGAGGAAGCGGAAGAGCGCCTGATGCGGTATTTTCTCCTTACGCATCTGT
GCGGTATTTCACACCGCAATGGTGCACTCTCAGTACAATCTGCTCTGATGCCGCATAGTTAAGCCAGTAT
ACACTCCGCTATCGCTACGTGACTGGGTCATGGCTGCGCCCCGACACCCGCCAACACCCGCTGACGCGCC
CTGACGGGCTTGTCTGCTCCCGGCATCCGCTTACAGACAAGCTGTGACCGTCTCCGGGAGCTGCATGTGT
CAGAGGTTTTCACCGTCATCACCGAAACGCGCGAGGCAGCTGCGGTAAAGCTCATCAGCGTGGTCGTGAA
GCGATTCACAGATGTCTGCCTGTTCATCCGCGTCCAGCTCGTTGAGTTTCTCCAGAAGCGTTAATGTCTG
GCTTCTGATAAAGCGGGCCATGTTAAGGGCGGTTTTTTCCTGTTTGGTCACTGATGCCTCCGTGTAAGGG
GGATTTCTGTTCATGGGGGTAATGATACCGATGAAACGAGAGAGGATGCTCACGATACGGGTTACTGATG
ATGAACATGCCCGGTTACTGGAACGTTGTGAGGGTAAACAACTGGCGGTATGGATGCGGCGGGACCAGAG
AAAAATCACTCAGGGTCAATGCCAGCGCTTCGTTAATACAGATGTAGGTGTTCCACAGGGTAGCCAGCAG
CATCCTGCGATGCAGATCCGGAACATAATGGTGCAGGGCGCTGACTTCCGCGTTTCCAGACTTTACGAAA
CACGGAAACCGAAGACCATTCATGTTGTTGCTCAGGTCGCAGACGTTTTGCAGCAGCAGTCGCTTCACGT
TCGCTCGCGTATCGGTGATTCATTCTGCTAACCAGTAAGGCAACCCCGCCAGCCTAGCCGGGTCCTCAAC
GACAGGAGCACGATCATGCGCACCCGTGGGGCCGCCATGCCGGCGATAATGGCCTGCTTCTCGCCGAAAC
GTTTGGTGGCGGGACCAGTGACGAAGGCTTGAGCGAGGGCGTGCAAGATTCCGAATACCGCAAGCGACAG
GCCGATCATCGTCGCGCTCCAGCGAAAGCGGTCCTCGCCGAAAATGACCCAGAGCGCTGCCGGCACCTGT
CCTACGAGTTGCATGATAAAGAAGACAGTCATAAGTGCGGCGACGATAGTCATGCCCCGCGCCCACCGGA
AGGAGCTGACTGGGTTGAAGGCTCTCAAGGGCATCGGTCGAGATCCCGGTGCCTAATGAGTGAGCTAACT
TACATTAATTGCGTTGCGCTCACTGCCCGCTTTCCAGTCGGGAAACCTGTCGTGCCAGCTGCATTAATGA
ATCGGCCAACGCGCGGGGAGAGGCGGTTTGCGTATTGGGCGCCAGGGTGGTTTTTCTTTTCACCAGTGAG
ACGGGCAACAGCTGATTGCCCTTCACCGCCTGGCCCTGAGAGAGTTGCAGCAAGCGGTCCACGCTGGTTT
GCCCCAGCAGGCGAAAATCCTGTTTGATGGTGGTTAACGGCGGGATATAACATGAGCTGTCTTCGGTATC
GTCGTATCCCACTACCGAGATGTCCGCACCAACGCGCAGCCCGGACTCGGTAATGGCGCGCATTGCGCCC
AGCGCCATCTGATCGTTGGCAACCAGCATCGCAGTGGGAACGATGCCCTCATTCAGCATTTGCATGGTTT
GTTGAAAACCGGACATGGCACTCCAGTCGCCTTCCCGTTCCGCTATCGGCTGAATTTGATTGCGAGTGAG
ATATTTATGCCAGCCAGCCAGACGCAGACGCGCCGAGACAGAACTTAATGGGCCCGCTAACAGCGCGATT
TGCTGGTGACCCAATGCGACCAGATGCTCCACGCCCAGTCGCGTACCGTCTTCATGGGAGAAAATAATAC
TGTTGATGGGTGTCTGGTCAGAGACATCAAGAAATAACGCCGGAACATTAGTGCAGGCAGCTTCCACAGC
AATGGCATCCTGGTCATCCAGCGGATAGTTAATGATCAGCCCACTGACGCGTTGCGCGAGAAGATTGTGC
ACCGCCGCTTTACAGGCTTCGACGCCGCTTCGTTCTACCATCGACACCACCACGCTGGCACCCAGTTGAT
CGGCGCGAGATTTAATCGCCGCGACAATTTGCGACGGCGCGTGCAGGGCCAGACTGGAGGTGGCAACGCC
AATCAGCAACGACTGTTTGCCCGCCAGTTGTTGTGCCACGCGGTTGGGAATGTAATTCAGCTCCGCCATC
GCCGCTTCCACTTTTTCCCGCGTTTTCGCAGAAACGTGGCTGGCCTGGTTCACCACGCGGGAAACGGTCT
GATAAGAGACACCGGCATACTCTGCGACATCGTATAACGTTACTGGTTTCACATTCACCACCCTGAATTG
ACTCTCTTCCGGGCGCTATCATGCCATACCGCGAAAGGTTTTGCGCCATTCGATGGTGTCCGGGATCTCG
ACGCTCTCCCTTATGCGACTCCTGCATTAGGAAGCAGCCCAGTAGTAGGTTGAGGCCGTTGAGCACCGCC
GCCGCAAGGAATGGTGCATGCAAGGAGATGGCGCCCAACAGTCCCCCGGCCACGGGGCCTGCCACCATAC
CCACGCCGAAACAAGCGCTCATGAGCCCGAAGTGGCGAGCCCGATCTTCCCCATCGGTGATGTCGGCGAT
ATAGGCGCCAGCAACCGCACCTGTGGCGCCGGTGATGCCGGCCACGATGCGTCCGGCGTAGAGGATCGAG
ATCGATCTCGATCCCGCGAAATTAATACGACTCACTATAGGGGAATTGTGAGCGGATAACAATTCCCCTC
TAGAAATAATTTTGTTTAACTTTAAGAAGGAGATATACAT
